Addgene plasmid #160729: pSL1521 (pSPIN, pSC101* backbone)
Purpose: Single-plasmid V. cholerae CAST system. Encodes all proteins, crRNA, donor DNA; non-targeting crRNA has BsaI sites for cloning. Temperature-sensitive pSC101* backbone can be cured by 37 °C incubation.
Depositing lab: Samuel H. Sternberg. Depositing organization: Columbia University. Publication: CRISPR RNA-guided integrases for high-efficiency, multiplexed bacterial genome engineering. Vo PLH, Ronda C, Klompe SE, Chen EE, Acree C, Wang HH, Sternberg SH. Nat Biotechnol. 2020 Nov 23. pii: 10.1038/s41587-020-00745-y. doi: 10.1038/s41587-020-00745-y. PubMed 33230293.
Backbone
  Vector backbone: pSC101*
  Vector type: Bacterial Expression
Growth in bacteria
  Bacterial resistance: Spectinomycin, 50 μg/mL
  Growth temperature: 30°C
  Growth strain: DH5alpha
  Copy number: Low Copy
Gene/Insert
  Gene/Insert name: VchCAST proteins, crRNA, and donor DNA
  Species: V. cholerae
  Promoter: J23119
  Cloning method: Gibson Cloning
  Sequencing primers: 5′ CGCAGATCAGTTGGAAGAAT; 3′ GCTAGTTATTGCTCAGCGG
Terms and licenses: Academic/Nonprofit Terms; Industry Terms: Not Available to Industry
Depositor comments: Previously referred to as INTEGRATE.
How to cite: pSL1521 (pSPIN, pSC101* backbone) was a gift from Samuel H. Sternberg (Addgene plasmid # 160729 ; http://n2t.net/addgene:160729 ; RRID:Addgene_160729)
