[The description below was written by a language model from this plasmid's Addgene catalogue record and pLannotate feature annotations shown in this document.]
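Description:
pSL1521 (pSPIN, pSC101* backbone) is a 12.7 kb bacterial expression plasmid that carries a complete Vibrio cholerae CRISPR-associated transposase (VchCAST) system on one vector, a system the depositor notes was previously called INTEGRATE. It replicates from the low-copy pSC101 origin together with a temperature-sensitive Rep101 (A56V) replication protein. The plasmid is therefore maintained at a permissive 30 °C and can be cured from cells by shifting them to 37 °C once editing is complete. Selection is by spectinomycin, through an aadA (SmR) aminoglycoside adenylyltransferase gene driven by the bla (AmpR) promoter. A short annotated RSF ori fragment appears to be a remnant of an earlier backbone rather than a working origin.

The payload is transcribed from the strong constitutive synthetic promoter J23119. According to the catalogue entry, it comprises the crRNA, all of the VchCAST protein components and the donor DNA. The automated annotation leaves roughly 8.4 kb between J23119 and a T7 terminator unlabelled, which is presumably where the crRNA and protein genes lie, but the individual genes are not listed in the record. The supplied crRNA is non-targeting and contains BsaI sites so that a user-defined spacer can be cloned in. Downstream of the terminator, the table annotates a chloramphenicol acetyltransferase (cat) gene and a lacZα fragment. Their position is consistent with belonging to the donor region, but the transposon ends are not annotated and the record does not state the cargo explicitly.

The construct is intended for RNA-guided, programmable DNA insertion into bacterial genomes from a single, curable plasmid.
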