Features (pLannotate 1.2.2; 11 found; start..end, strand, type, name):
     89..113     -  terminator     λ tL3 terminator (fragment): transcription terminator tL3 from phage λ
    147..217     +  promoter       AmpR promoter (fragment): bla
    241..332     +  promoter       AmpR promoter: bla
    333..1124    +  CDS            SmR: aminoglycoside adenylyltransferase (Murphy, 1985); aadA; confers resistance to spectinomycin and streptomycin
   1221..1308    +  rep_origin     RSF ori (fragment): Plasmids containing the RSF 1030 origin of replication can be propagated in E. coli cells that contain additional plasmids with compatible origins.
   1310..1344    +  promoter       J23119 promoter: bacterial promoter (Registry of Standard Biological Parts BBa J23119)
   9786..9833    +  terminator     T7 terminator: transcription terminator for bacteriophage T7 RNA polymerase
   9988..10644   +  CDS            cat: CAT_ECOLX - Experimental evidence at protein level: Swiss-Prot protein existence level 1. This enzyme is an effector of chloramphenicol resistance in bacteria. From Escherichia coli. This protein is used as a marker in many commonly used cloning vectors, such as pACYC184.
  10843..10912   +  CDS            lacZα (fragment): LacZα fragment of β-galactosidase; lacZ fragment
  11470..11692   +  rep_origin     pSC101 ori: low-copy replication origin that requires the Rep101 protein
  11740..12690   +  CDS            Rep101(Ts): temperature-sensitive version of the RepA protein needed for replication with the pSC101 origin (Armstrong et al., 1984); rep101 encoding an A56V mutation
>Addgene plasmid #160729 | pSL1521 (pSPIN, pSC101* backbone) | addgene full sequence | sequence record 322926 | Addgene NGS Result
TCAAGACTAACAAACAAAAGTAGAACAACTGTTCACCGTTACATATCAAAGGGAAAACTGTCCATACCCA
TGGATTCTTCGTCTGTTTCTACTGGTATTGGCACAAACCTGATATCGATGCAGGTGGCACTTTTCGGGGA
AATGTGCGCGGAACCCCTATTTGTTTATTTTTCTAAATACATTCAAATATGTATCCGCTCATGAGACAAT
AACCCTGGTAGCGACCGAGTGAGCTAGCTATTTGTTTATTTTTCTAAATACATTCAAATATGTATCCGCT
CATGAGACAATAACCCTGATAAATGCTTCAATAATATTGAAAAAGGAAGAGTATGAGGGAAGCGGTGATC
GCCGAAGTATCGACTCAACTATCAGAGGTAGTTGGCGTCATCGAGCGCCATCTCGAACCGACGTTGCTGG
CCGTACATTTGTACGGCTCCGCAGTGGATGGCGGCCTGAAGCCACACAGTGATATTGATTTGCTGGTTAC
GGTGACCGTAAGGCTTGATGAAACAACGCGGCGAGCTTTGATCAACGACCTTTTGGAAACTTCGGCTTCC
CCTGGAGAGAGCGAGATTCTCCGCGCTGTAGAAGTCACCATTGTTGTGCACGACGACATCATTCCGTGGC
GTTATCCAGCTAAGCGCGAACTGCAATTTGGAGAATGGCAGCGCAATGACATTCTTGCAGGTATCTTCGA
GCCAGCCACGATCGACATTGATCTGGCTATCTTGCTGACAAAAGCAAGAGAACATAGCGTTGCCTTGGTA
GGTCCAGCGGCGGAGGAACTCTTTGATCCGGTTCCTGAACAGGATCTATTTGAGGCGCTAAATGAAACCT
TAACGCTATGGAACTCGCCGCCCGACTGGGCTGGCGATGAGCGAAATGTAGTGCTTACGTTGTCCCGCAT
TTGGTACAGCGCAGTAACCGGCAAAATCGCGCCGAAGGATGTCGCTGCCGACTGGGCAATGGAGCGCCTG
CCGGCCCAGTATCAGCCCGTCATACTTGAAGCTAGACAGGCTTATCTTGGACAAGAAGAAGATCGCTTGG
CCTCGCGCGCAGATCAGTTGGAAGAATTTGTCCACTACGTGAAAGGCGAGATCACCAAGGTAGTCGGCAA
ATAATGTCCTGTCAGCAGACCAAGTTTACTCATATATACTTTAGATTGATTTAAAACTTCATTTTTAATT
TAAAAGGATCTAGGTGAAGATCCGCCTGCATGGATAACCGTATTACCGCCTTTGAGTGAGCTGATACCGC
TCGCCGCAGCCGAACGACCGAGCGCAGCGAGTCAGTGAGCGAGGAAGCTTTGACAGCTAGCTCAGTCCTA
GGTATAATACTAGCGTCGACGTGGAGATATACCATGGGTGAACTGCCGAGTAGGTAGCTGATAACGAGAC
CTCTGTCTTGTCAGCTAGGGTGGTCTCGTGAACTGCCGAGTAGGTAGCTGATAACGGATCCGAATTCGAG
CGAAGGAGATATACATATGTTTTTGCAAAGACCTAAACCTTACAGCGATGAAAGTTTAGAAAGTTTCTTT
ATCCGAGTGGCTAACAAAAATGGCTACGGTGATGTCCATCGCTTCCTAGAAGCCACTAAACGATTCCTTC
AAGACATTGACCATAATGGCTATCAAACCTTTCCGACTGATATAACTCGGATAAACCCATACTCAGCTAA
AAACAGTTCCAGCGCACGAACTGCGTCATTCCTGAAACTTGCACAATTGACATTTAATGAACCGCCAGAG
CTACTTGGGTTGGCAATTAACAGAACAAACATGAAATACTCGCCGTCAACTAGCGCGGTTGTTAGAGGTG
CAGAAGTCTTTCCTCGCAGTTTACTACGGACGCACTCCATCCCCTGCTGTCCTTTGTGTCTGCGAGAAAA
TGGCTACGCCTCCTACCTTTGGCACTTTCAGGGGTACGAATACTGCCACAGCCATAACGTACCTTTAATT
ACCACTTGTAGCTGTGGTAAGGAGTTTGACTACCGAGTATCTGGGTTAAAGGGCATTTGCTGCAAATGCA
AGGAGCCTATCACCTTAACCAGCAGGGAGAACGGTCATGAGGCAGCGTGTACTGTTTCAAACTGGCTTGC
TGGCCATGAATCTAAACCTCTGCCAAATCTTCCTAAAAGCTACCGATGGGGTTTAGTTCATTGGTGGATG
GGTATTAAAGATAGCGAGTTCGATCACTTTTCGTTCGTTCAATTTTTCTCAAACTGGCCAAGGTCATTCC
ACTCGATAATCGAAGATGAAGTAGAGTTCAACCTTGAGCATGCTGTTGTCAGCACGTCTGAATTACGACT
AAAAGATCTTCTTGGTCGATTGTTTTTCGGTTCAATTCGGTTACCTGAGCGGAATCTTCAACACAATATC
ATCCTTGGTGAGCTTCTCTGCTATTTAGAAAATCGTTTATGGCAAGACAAGGGATTAATCGCCAACCTCA
AAATGAACGCGTTAGAGGCGACTGTAATGTTAAATTGTAGCCTCGATCAGATTGCATCAATGGTTGAACA
ACGCATCTTGAAGCCAAATCGAAAAAGCAAGCCCAACAGCCCTCTTGATGTTACCGATTATCTATTTCAT
TTCGGCGATATTTTCTGTCTTTGGTTAGCTGAGTTCCAAAGCGATGAGTTTAACCGTTCGTTTTATGTGT
CGAGGTGGTAAATGCAAACTCTGAAAGAACTAATCGCATCCAATCCTGACGACTTAACAACTGAACTTAA
GAGAGCATTTCGTCCACTCACACCGCATATTGCAATTGATGGTAATGAACTTGACGCACTGACGATATTA
GTCAATTTAACCGATAAGACTGATGATCAGAAAGACCTGCTCGATCGAGCCAAATGCAAGCAAAAACTTC
GAGATGAAAAATGGTGGGCTAGCTGCATAAATTGCGTTAATTACAGACAAAGCCATAACCCAAAATTCCC
GGATATACGTTCTGAAGGCGTGATTCGAACCCAAGCCCTGGGTGAATTACCGAGTTTCCTACTCTCGTCC
TCAAAAATCCCACCATACCATTGGTCATATAGCCATGATTCAAAATACGTCAACAAAAGCGCATTCCTCA
CCAATGAGTTTTGTTGGGATGGTGAGATCTCATGTTTGGGTGAGCTTCTTAAAGATGCAGATCACCCACT
TTGGAATACTTTGAAAAAGTTAGGTTGTTCTCAAAAAACTTGCAAAGCAATGGCAAAACAACTAGCTGAT
ATTACTCTCACGACTATCAATGTCACACTCGCACCAAATTACCTGACTCAAATATCTCTCCCCGATAGTG
ATACATCCTACATTTCACTCTCTCCTGTTGCATCGCTATCGATGCAAAGCCACTTTCATCAGAGGCTCCA
AGATGAAAATCGGCATAGCGCGATAACGCGGTTTAGCCGAACTACCAACATGGGGGTCACTGCGATGACA
TGTGGCGGCGCATTTAGAATGTTAAAGTCTGGCGCTAAGTTTTCCAGCCCCCCTCATCACCGATTAAACA
GTAAACGAAGTTGGTTGACGTCAGAGCATGTTCAGTCATTAAAACAGTACCAGCGCCTCAACAAAAGCCT
CATACCTGAAAACTCTCGGATTGCACTCCGTAGAAAATACAAAATCGAGCTTCAAAATATGGTCAGATCT
TGGTTTGCAATGCAAGACCATACCCTTGATTCGAACATACTTATCCAACATTTGAATCATGACCTATCTT
ACTTAGGAGCCACAAAACGTTTTGCATACGATCCAGCGATGACCAAGCTCTTTACTGAGCTTTTGAAACG
AGAGTTATCAAATTCAATCAATAATGGTGAGCAACACACTAATGGATCGTTTTTAGTCCTACCGAATATC
AGGGTTTGTGGCGCAACAGCTTTAAGCTCCCCGGTAACGGTGGGGATTCCATCACTTACAGCTTTCTTTG
GCTTCGTTCACGCATTTGAACGGAATATAAATCGCACCACCTCATCGTTTCGTGTTGAATCCTTTGCGAT
ATGCGTCCATCAACTACATGTCGAGAAGCGAGGTTTGACAGCAGAGTTTGTGGAAAAAGGCGACGGGACT
ATATCCGCTCCCGCGACCCGGGATGACTGGCAGTGTGATGTCGTATTTAGCCTTATTTTGAACACCAACT
TTGCTCAACATATTGACCAAGATACGTTAGTTACATCACTACCAAAGCGATTGGCTCGGGGTTCAGCAAA
AATTGCGATTGATGACTTTAAACATATCAACTCATTCTCGACATTAGAAACAGCGATCGAATCTCTGCCA
ATAGAAGCTGGTAGGTGGTTATCACTTTACGCACAGTCAAACAATAATCTAAGTGATCTATTAGCAGCCA
TGACAGAGGACCATCAGCTCATGGCAAGCTGCGTCGGTTACCACTTGTTAGAAGAGCCCAAAGATAAACC
AAACTCCCTCAGAGGTTACAAACACGCTATCGCCGAGTGCATCATTGGACTCATTAACTCAATCACCTTT
AGCTCAGAGACTGATCCCAACACAATCTTTTGGTCGCTAAAGAACTATCAAAACTACCTAGTGGTACAGC
CAAGGAGTATCAACGATGAAACTACCGACAAATCTAGCCTATGAGCGCTCTATCGACCCATCAGATGTCT
GTTTTTTTGTCGTCTGGCCCGATGATAGAAAAACACCTTTAACCTACAATTCTCGTACTCTGCTCGGGCA
AATGGAAGCGGCATCATTAGCCTATGATGTCTCAGGTCAACCAATAAAAAGTGCCACCGCTGAGGCGTTA
GCTCAAGGGAACCCTCATCAAGTTGATTTCTGCCACGTTCCATACGGTGCGAGTCATATTGAATGCAGTT
TCTCCGTCTCGTTTTCTTCTGAACTACGTCAACCATATAAGTGTAACTCAAGCAAAGTTAAACAAACGCT
AGTGCAATTAGTCGAGCTCTACGAAACGAAAATCGGCTGGACTGAGCTAGCAACCCGATATTTGATGAAC
ATTTGCAACGGTAAATGGCTGTGGAAAAATACCCGTAAAGCCTATTGCTGGAACATTGTACTTACACCTT
GGCCTTGGAACGGGGAAAAGGTTGGATTTGAAGATATTCGTACTAACTACACCTCACGGCAAGACTTTAA
AAATAATAAAAATTGGTCTGCTATAGTTGAAATGATCAAAACCGCATTTTCTAGTACTGATGGGCTGGCG
ATATTTGAAGTCAGGGCCACCTTGCACTTGCCAACGAATGCTATGGTGCGGCCAAGCCAAGTTTTCACAG
AAAAAGAAAGTGGCAGTAAAAGTAAATCTAAAACTCAAAACAGTCGAGTTTTTCAGAGTACAACTATTGA
TGGTGAACGATCGCCAATACTAGGGGCCTTTAAAACGGGAGCAGCTATTGCAACCATTGACGACTGGTAT
CCTGAAGCCACTGAGCCACTAAGGGTCGGACGGTTTGGGGTTCATCGCGAAGATGTCACTTGCTACCGTC
ATCCGTCTACCGGAAAAGATTTTTTCTCGATATTACAACAAGCAGAGCACTATATTGAAGTGTTGAGCGC
CAACAAAACTCCCGCTCAAGAAACTATCAACGACATGCACTTTTTAATGGCTAACCTGATTAAGGGTGGG
ATGTTCCAGCATAAAGGAGACTGACTGTGAAATGGTATTATAAGACAATCACCTTTCTGCCAGAGTTGTG
CAACAACGAGTCACTGGCTGCAAAGTGTCTCCGCGTTCTGCATGGATTTAACTATCAGTATGAGACACGA
AATATCGGCGTTTCATTTCCGCTTTGGTGTGATGCAACGGTTGGAAAAAAGATTTCATTTGTCAGCAAGA
ACAAGATAGAACTCGACTTACTACTTAAACAACACTATTTCGTCCAAATGGAACAACTTCAATACTTTCA
TATATCCAACACTGTTCTCGTCCCAGAAGATTGTACATACGTTTCCTTTAGACGCTGTCAATCTATAGAT
AAGCTCACAGCAGCAGGGCTGGCAAGGAAAATCAGACGCCTGGAGAAACGTGCTCTATCTAGAGGCGAGC
AATTTGACCCATCATCTTTTGCTCAAAAAGAGCATACTGCAATAGCGCACTACCACTCACTTGGGGAGTC
CAGCAAACAGACGAACCGCAACTTTCGACTCAATATCAGGATGCTCTCGGAGCAACCCCGTGAGGGGAAC
TCGATTTTTAGTAGCTATGGCTTATCAAATTCAGAAAACTCGTTTCAGCCTGTACCCTTAATCTGACCTT
TAATAAGGAGATATACCATGGCGACAAGTTTACCTACGCCCTCAGCAATTACGACTTCGGCGTTAGAGTA
TGCATTCCATACTCCCGCTCGCAATCTAACGAAATCTCGCGGAAAAAACATTCATCGTTATGTCAGTGTA
AAGATGAGTAAGAGGATTACGGTAGAATCTACTCTAGAGTGTGATGCCTGCTATCACTTTGATTTTGAGC
CAAGTATTGTTCGCTTTTGCGCTCAACCGATTCGATTTTTATATTATCTCAATGGTCAGTCTCACTCCTA
TGTTCCTGACTTTCTAGTTCAATTTGATACCAACGAGTTTGTTCTATATGAAGTAAAGTCAGCTTATGCT
AAGAACAAACCTGATTTTGATGTTGAATGGGAGGCGAAAGTAAAAGCAGCAACTGAACTAGGGCTAGAAT
TGGAGCTTGTTGAAGAGAGTGATATTAGGGATACGGTTGTATTAAATAATCTTAAGCGCATGCATCGTTA
TGCTTCGAAAGATGAGCTGAATAACGTACATAACTCTCTCTTAAAAATAATAAAGTACAATGGCGCCCAA
TCTGCAAGATGCTTGGGAGAACAGTTGGGTTTAAAAGGCCGAACTGTTTTACCAATTTTGTGCGATTTGC
TGTCAAGGTGTTTACTCGATACACGTTTGGATAAGCCTCTATCTCTTGAATCTCGATTTGAGTTGGCCAG
TTATGGCTAAGAAAGGGTTCTCAAGTTTCCATAGAAAAGCAGTCTCTTCCCAAGATACGCTTGAATCGAT
AGAGCTTGTCTCTAGCGCTAATTGTCTAGAAAGTGTTACGTATCAAGATATATCAGCATTTCCCGAAACA
ATTGCGGTAGAGATTAATTTCCGATTAAGCATTCTTCGCTTTTTAGCGCGAAAGTGCGAAACCATTGTGG
CCAAATCAATTGAACCACATCGTGTAGAGCTACAGCAAAACTATAGTAGAAAAATACCCAGTGCAATAAC
GATATATCGATGGTGGCTTGCTTTTCGAAAATCAGACTACAACCCCATTAGCTTAGCACCTAATATCAAG
GATAGAGGTAATAGAGAGACAAAAGTGTCAACAGTTGTTGATTCTATTATGGAACAGGCAGTTGAAAGAG
TTATATCTGGACGAAAAGTCAATGTTAGCTCTGCATATAAACGTGTTCGACGAAAAGTTCGTCAATACAA
TCTAACTCATGGAACGAAATACACGTATCCTAAGTACGAATCTGTAAGAAAGCGAGTAAAAAAGAAAACC
CCATTTGAGTTATTAGCCGCAGGGAAAGGGGAGAGAGTAGCTAAGAGAGAGTTTCGCCGAATGGGAAAAA
AGATCCTCACGTCTAGCGTGCTAGAGAGGGTTGAAATAGATCACACTGTCGTTGACCTTTTTGCAGTACA
CGAAGAGTATCGAATCCCATTGGGCCGACCTTGGCTTACTCAATTGGTTGATTGTTACAGTAAAGCTGTA
ATCGGTTTTTATTTAGGTTTCGAGCCTCCTAGCTATGTGTCGGTTTCCCTTGCACTTAAGAATGCAATAC
AACGCAAAGATGACTTAATCTCCTCGTATGAATCGATCGAGAATGAATGGCTATGTTATGGCATCCCAGA
CCTACTCGTAACTGATAATGGTAAAGAGTTTTTGTCGAAAGCATTTGATCAAGCATGTGAATCACTATTG
ATCAATGTGCATCAAAATAAAGTTGAGACGCCCGACAACAAACCTCATGTTGAACGTAACTACGGGACTA
TTAATACTTCTCTGTTAGACGATTTACCTGGGAAATCCTTCAGCCAGTACCTTCAAAGAGAAGGGTACGA
CTCTGTGGGAGAAGCTACCCTTACACTCAATGAGATTAGAGAAATTTACTTAATTTGGTTGGTGGATATT
TATCATAAAAAACCCAATCAGAGAGGCACTAATTGTCCTAATGTTGCGTGGAAAAAGGGTTGTCAAGAAT
GGGAACCAGAGGAGTTCTCTGGTTCTAAAGACGAATTAGACTTTAAATTTGCTATTGTTGATTACAAACA
ACTTACTAAAGTAGGGATAACTGTCTACAAAGAACTGAGTTATAGCAATGACCGTTTAGCTGAATATAGA
GGGAAGAAAGGAAACCATAAAGTTCAGTTCAAGTATAACCCTGAGTGTATGGCAGTTATTTGGGTGTTGG
ATGAGGATATGAATGAGTACTTTACAGTTAATGCGATTGACTACGAATATGCAAGTAGAGTATCACTTTG
GCAACATAAATATAACATGAAATATCAAGCAGAACTAAATTCAGCAGAATATGATGAGGACAAGGAAATT
GATGCAGAAATAAAAATTGAAGAAATCGCAGATCGTTCAATTGTTAAGACTAACAAAATCAGAGCTCGGA
GGCGTGGCGCTAGGCATCAAGAGAATAGCGCAAGGGCTAAGTCAATCAGTAATGCGAACCCGGCCTCGAT
ACAAAAACATGAAGATGAAATCGTTAGTGCAGATAATGACGATTGGGATATTGATTATGTCTGAGAAATC
GTCAAATGAGTGAAACGCGTGAGGCTCGTATATCAAGAGCTAAAAGGGCATTTGTATCCACACCGAGCGT
TAGGAAAATCTTGAGTTACATGGATAGATGTAGAGATCTATCAGACCTAGAGTCTGAGCCTACATGCATG
ATGGTCTATGGTGCTTCGGGTGTAGGTAAAACGACCGTCATCAAGAAATACTTAAATCAAAACAGAAGAG
AGTCCGAAGCCGGGGGCGATATAATACCGGTTTTGCATATTGAGTTGCCAGACAATGCGAAGCCAGTAGA
TGCAGCAAGGGAATTGCTGGTTGAAATGGGTGACCCGCTAGCACTTTATGAAACTGACTTAGCTAGATTG
ACGAAAAGACTGACTGAATTAATCCCTGCGGTCGGCGTGAAGCTGATTATTATCGATGAGTTCCAACATT
TGGTGGAAGAAAGGTCAAATCGGGTTCTTACCCAAGTAGGTAATTGGCTAAAAATGATACTTAACAAAAC
GAAATGTCCAATTGTTATATTTGGTATGCCATACTCAAAAGTTGTACTGCAAGCAAACTCGCAACTTCAC
GGGCGATTTTCCATTCAGGTTGAACTGCGCCCCTTTAGCTACCAGGGAGGTAGAGGTGTATTTAAAACTT
TTTTGGAATACCTTGATAAAGCCCTACCTTTTGAAAAACAGGCTGGCTTAGCCAACGAAAGTTTGCAGAA
AAAATTGTATGCATTCTCTCAGGGAAACATGCGTTCGTTGAGAAACCTTATTTATCAAGCATCTATCGAA
GCAATTGATAATCAGCATGAGACGATAACCGAAGAAGATTTCGTTTTTGCATCGAAGTTGACATCGGGCG
ATAAACCCAACTCATGGAAAAATCCTTTTGAGGAGGGTGTTGAGGTAACAGAAGATATGTTACGACCGCC
ACCAAAAGATATTGGTTGGGAGGACTATTTGAGACATTCAACCCCGAGAGTGAGTAAACCAGGTAGAAAT
AAAAACTTTTTCGAATAACCTAGGCTGCTGCGCTGCTGCCACCGCTGAGCAATAACTAGCATAACCCCTT
GGGGCCTCTAAACGGGTCTTGAGGGGTTTTTTGCTGAAACCTCAGGCATTTGTTGTTGATACAACCATAA
AATGATAATTACACCCATAAATTGATAATTATCACACCCATAAATTGATATTGCCTCTTCATGGTCTAAA
CTTCAGTAAGTTTACGACATTTTCCTCGAGGTCATTTCCGGGGATCCATGGAGAAAAAAATCACTGGATA
TACCACCGTTGATATATCCCAATGGCATCGTAAAGAACATTTTGAGGCATTTCAGTCAGTTGCTCAATGT
ACCTATAACCAGACCGTTCAGCTGGATATTACGGCCTTTTTAAAGACCGTAAAGAAAAATAAGCACAAGT
TTTATCCGGCCTTTATTCACATTCTTGCCCGCCTGATGAATGCTCATCCGGAGTTCCGTATGGCAATGAA
AGACGGTGAGCTGGTGATATGGGATAGTGTTCACCCTTGTTACACCGTTTTCCATGAGCAAACTGAAACG
TTTTCATCGCTCTGGAGTGAATACCACGACGATTTCCGGCAGTTTCTACACATATATTCGCAAGATGTGG
CGTGTTACGGTGAAAACCTGGCCTATTTCCCTAAAGGGTTTATTGAGAATATGTTTTTCGTCTCAGCCAA
TCCCTGGGTGAGTTTCACCAGTTTTGATTTAAACGTGGCCAATATGGACAACTTCTTCGCCCCCGTTTTC
ACTATGGGCAAATATTATACGCAAGGCGACAAGGTGCTGATGCCGCTGGCGATTCAGGTTCATCATGCCG
TTTGTGATGGCTTCCATGTCGGCAGAATGCTTAATGAATTACAACAGTACTGCGATGAGTGGCAGGGCGG
GGCGTAATTTTTTTAAGGCAGTTATTGGTGCCCTTCTAGAGTCCTTACTGCAGTAGTTTTGCTGAAATAC
TCGATTCACAAAAATATCAACTTATGGTTGTTTTGTGAGATATCAATATATGGTTGTTTTGTGGTTAAGT
TGCTGATTATAAATAATTATTAAATATCACTTTATGGTTGCATCAACAGGTACCGAGCTCGAATTCACTG
GCCGTCGTTTTACAACGTCGTGACTGGGAAAACCCTGGCGTTACCCAACTTAATCGCCTTGCCAGTTCAC
CGACAAACGAAAGCTGATAATCTCATGACCAAAATCCCTTAACGTGAGTTTTCGTTCCACTGAGCGTCAG
ACCCCGTTGATGATACCGCTGCCTTACTGGGTGCATTAGCCAGTCTGAATGACCTGTCACGGGATAATCC
GAAGTGGTCAGACTGGAAAATCAGAGGGCAGGAACTGCTGAACAGCAAAAAGTCAGATAGCACCACATAG
CAGACCCGCCATAAAACGCCCTGAGAAGCCCGTGACGGGCTTTTCTTGTATTATGGGTAGTTTCCTTGCA
TGAATCCATAAAAGGCGCCTGTAGTGCCATTTACCCCCATTCACTGCCAGAGCCGTGAGCGCAGCGAACT
GAATGTCACGAAAAAGACAGCGACTCAGGTGCCTGATGGTCGGAGACAAAAGGAATATTCAGCGATTTGC
CCGATTGCGGCCGCAACCGAGCTTGCGAGGGTGCTACTTAAGCCTTTAGGGTTTTAAGGTCTGTTTTGTA
GAGGAGCAAACAGCGTTTGCGACATCCTTTTGTAATACTGCGGAACTGACTAAAGTAGTGAGTTATACAC
AGGGCTGGGATCTATTCTTTTTATCTTTTTTTATTCTTTCTTTATTCTATAAATTATAACCACTTGAATA
TAAACAAAAAAAACACACAAAGGTCTAGCGGAATTTACAGAGGGTCTAGCAGAATTTACAAGTTTTCCAG
CAAAGGTCTAGCAGAATTTACAGATACCCACAACTCAAAGGAAAAGGACTAGTAATTATCATTGACTAGC
CCATCTCAATTGGTATAGTGATTAAAATCACCTAGACCAATTGAGATGTATGTCTGAATTAGTTGTTTTC
AAAGCAAATGAACTAGCGATTAGTCGCTATGACTTAACGGAGCATGAAACCAAGCTAATTTTATGCTGTG
TGGCACTACTCAACCCCACGATTGAAAACCCTACAAGGAAAGAACGGACGGTATCGTTCACTTATAACCA
ATACGTTCAGATGATGAACATCAGTAGGGAAAATGCTTATGGTGTATTAGCTAAAGCAACCAGAGAGCTG
ATGACGAGAACTGTGGAAATCAGGAATCCTTTGGTTAAAGGCTTTGAGATTTTCCAGTGGACAAACTATG
CCAAGTTCTCAAGCGAAAAATTAGAATTAGTTTTTAGTGAAGAGATATTGCCTTATCTTTTCCAGTTAAA
AAAATTCATAAAATATAATCTGGAACATGTTAAGTCTTTTGAAAACAAATACTCTATGAGGATTTATGAG
TGGTTATTAAAAGAACTAACACAAAAGAAAACTCACAAGGCAAATATAGAGATTAGCCTTGATGAATTTA
AGTTCATGTTAATGCTTGAAAATAACTACCATGAGTTTAAAAGGCTTAACCAATGGGTTTTGAAACCAAT
AAGTAAAGATTTAAACACTTACAGCAATATGAAATTGGTGGTTGATAAGCGAGGCCGCCCGACTGATACG
TTGATTTTCCAAGTTGAACTAGATAGACAAATGGATCTCGTAACCGAACTTGAGAACAACCAGATAAAAA
TGAATGGTGACAAAATACCAACAACCATTACATCAGATTCCTACCTACATAACGGACTAAGAAAAACACT
ACACGATGCTTTAACTGCAAAAATTCAGCTCACCAGTTTTGAGGCAAAATTTTTGAGTGACATGCAAAGT
AAGTATGATCTCAATGGTTCGTTCTCATGGCTCACGCAAAAACAACGAACCACACTAGAGAACATACTGG
CTAAATACGGAAGGATCTGAGGTTCTTATGGCTCTTGTATCTATCAGTGAAGCA
